Addgene plasmid #167617: pKP1708
Purpose: Express TonB C18G, H20A, Q160C.
Depositing lab: Kathleen Postle. Depositing organization: Pennsylvania State University. Publication: Identification of New In Vivo TonB-FepA Rendezvous Sites. Postle K, Kho K, Gresock M, Ghosh J, Larsen R. bioRxiv 2021.12.08.471779 10.1101/2021.12.08.471779.
Backbone
  Vector backbone: pPro33
  Vector type: Bacterial Expression
Growth in bacteria
  Bacterial resistance: Chloramphenicol, 25 μg/mL
  Growth temperature: 37°C
  Growth strain: DH5alpha
  Copy number: High Copy
Gene/Insert
  Gene/Insert name: tonB C18G, H20A, Q160C
  Species: Escherichia coli
  Mutation: tonB with C18G, H20A, Q160C mutations.
  Cloning method: Restriction Enzyme; 5′ cloning site Unknown (unknown if destroyed)
Terms and licenses: Academic/Nonprofit Terms; Industry Terms: Not Available to Industry
Depositor comments: Parent plasmid is pKP1362 in this collection. Please note that some Genbank listings and Snapgene's ORF recognition software may add additional amino acids to the TonB ORF. Postle and Skare, 1988, PMID: 2839513 demonstrated that the first two Met residues of the open reading frame are not translated and that TonB starts with the third ATG codon. The mutations listed above are numbered based on the functional starting codon.
How to cite: pKP1708 was a gift from Kathleen Postle (Addgene plasmid # 167617 ; http://n2t.net/addgene:167617 ; RRID:Addgene_167617)
