[The description below was written by a language model from this plasmid's Addgene catalogue record and pLannotate feature annotations shown in this document.]
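Description:
pKP1708 is a bacterial expression plasmid built on the pPro33 backbone that carries a triple-mutant allele of the Escherichia coli tonB gene (C18G, H20A, Q160C). It is maintained in E. coli under chloramphenicol selection through a cat promoter-driven chloramphenicol acetyltransferase gene. The only complete replication origin annotated is p15A, which is usually regarded as medium copy and compatible with ColE1-type plasmids, although the catalogue entry lists the plasmid as high copy. The feature table also shows remnants of earlier vector history that are unlikely to be functional: truncated β-lactamase and tetracycline-resistance segments, partial ColE1-type and RSF origins, bom and IS1 fragments, and an M13 phage origin.

The tonB coding sequence lies just downstream of a pUC-type multiple cloning site fragment and is followed by a 5S rRNA segment and the rrnB T1 and T2 transcription terminators. The promoter itself is not annotated, but the plasmid carries a divergently oriented prpR gene, encoding the activator of the propionate catabolism operon, which suggests propionate-regulated expression; the record does not state this explicitly. TonB energises active transport of iron-siderophore complexes and cobalamin through outer membrane receptors. The depositor notes that residue numbering starts from the third ATG of the open reading frame, the functional start codon, so ORF-finding software may add extra N-terminal residues. The construct derives from pKP1362. The associated study concerns in vivo TonB–FepA contact sites, but the record does not explain the role of each substitution. One plausible reading is that C18G removes a native cysteine so that Q160C provides a single engineered one.
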