Features (pLannotate 1.2.2; 19 found; start..end, strand, type, name):
      6..57      +  misc_feature   MCS (fragment): pUC18/19 multiple cloning site
     93..809     +  CDS            tonB: TONB_ECOLI - Also known as exbA. Experimental evidence at protein level: Swiss-Prot protein existence level 1. Interacts with outer membrane receptor proteins that carry out high-affinity binding and energy dependent uptake into the periplasmic space of specific substrates such as cobalamin, and various iron compounds (such as iron dicitrate, enterochelin, aerobactin, etc.). In the absence of TonB these receptors bind their substrates but do not carry out active transport. TonB also interacts with some colicins and is involved in the energy-dependent, irreversible steps of bacteriophages phi 8
    914..1029    +  ncRNA          5S rRNA: Accession: RF00001 - 5S ribosomal RNA
   1033..1119    +  terminator     rrnB T1 terminator: Escherichia coli rrnB; transcription terminator T1 from the E. coli rrnB gene
   1211..1238    +  terminator     rrnB T2 terminator: transcription terminator T2 from the E. coli rrnB gene
   1257..1348    +  promoter       AmpR promoter: bla
   1349..1468    +  CDS            AmpR (fragment): β-lactamase; bla; confers resistance to ampicillin, carbenicillin, and related antibiotics
   1469..1763    +  CDS            bla(M) (fragment): β-lactamase lacking the signal sequence; bla(M); allows cytosolic expression of β-lactamase
   1806..2186    +  rep_origin     M13 ori (sequence partly withheld): M13 bacteriophage origin of replication; arrow indicates direction of (+) strand synthesis
   2372..2605    +  rep_origin     ori (fragment): high-copy-number ColE1/pMB1/pBR322/pUC origin of replication
   2817..3476    -  CDS            CmR: chloramphenicol acetyltransferase; cat; confers resistance to chloramphenicol
   3477..3579    -  promoter       cat promoter: promoter of the E. coli cat gene encoding chloramphenicol acetyltransferase
   3700..3843    +  mobile_element IS1 (fragment): prokaryotic transposable element IS1
   3845..3866    +  misc_feature   bom (fragment): basis of mobility region from pBR322
   3965..4020    -  rep_origin     RSF ori (fragment): Plasmids containing the RSF 1030 origin of replication can be propagated in E. coli cells that contain additional plasmids with compatible origins.
   4108..4653    -  rep_origin     p15A ori: Plasmids containing the medium-copy-number p15A origin of replication can be propagated in E. coli cells that contain a second plasmid with the ColE1 origin.
   4690..4810    -  CDS            TcR (fragment): tetracycline efflux protein; tet; confers resistance to tetracycline
   4820..4839    +  promoter       tet promoter (fragment): E. coli promoter for tetracycline efflux protein gene
   4842..6425    -  CDS            prpR: PRPR_ECOLI - Also known as yahP. Experimental evidence at protein level: Swiss-Prot protein existence level 1. Involved in the transcriptional regulation of the propionate catabolism operon. From Escherichia coli (strain K12).
>Addgene plasmid #167617 | pKP1708 | addgene full sequence | sequence record 337543 | Addgene NGS Result
CTAGCGAATTCGAGCTCGGTACCCGGGGATCCTCTAGAGTCGACCTGCAGGCATGCAGACCTGGTTTTTC
TACTGAAATGATTATGACTTCAATGACCCTTGATTTACCTCGCCGCTTCCCCTGGCCGACGTTACTTTCG
GTCGGAATTGCTGGTGCTGTTGTGGCGGGTCTGCTCTATACCTCGGTACATCAGGTTATTGAACTACCTG
CGCCTGCGCAGCCGATTTCTGTCACGATGGTTACGCCTGCTGATCTCGAACCGCCACAAGCCGTTCAGCC
GCCACCGGAGCCGGTGGTAGAGCCAGAACCGGAACCTGAGCCGATCCCCGAACCGCCAAAAGAAGCACCG
GTGGTCATTGAAAAGCCGAAGCCGAAACCTAAGCCAAAACCGAAGCCGGTGAAAAAGGTACAGGAGCAGC
CAAAACGCGATGTCAAACCCGTAGAGTCGCGTCCGGCATCACCGTTTGAAAATACGGCACCGGCACGCCT
GACATCAAGTACAGCAACGGCTGCAACCAGCAAGCCGGTTACCAGTGTGGCTTCAGGACCACGCGCATTA
AGCCGTAATTGTCCGCAGTATCCGGCTCGAGCACAGGCATTGCGCATTGAAGGGCAGGTTAAAGTTAAAT
TTGACGTTACGCCGGATGGTCGCGTGGATAACGTACAAATCCTCTCAGCCAAGCCTGCGAACATGTTTGA
GCGTGAGGTGAAAAATGCGATGCGCAGATGGCGTTATGAGCCGGGTAAGCCAGGCAGTGGGATTGTGGTG
AATATCCTGTTTAAAATTAACGGCACCACCGAAATTCAGTAAGCAGAAGCATGCAAGCTTGGCTGTTTTG
GCGGATGAGAGAAGATTTTCAGCCTGATACAGATTAAATCAGAACGCAGAAGCGGTCTGATAAAACAGAA
TTTGCCTGGCGGCAGTAGCGCGGTGGTCCCACCTGACCCCATGCCGAACTCAGAAGTGAAACGCCGTAGC
GCCGATGGTAGTGTGGGGTCTCCCCATGCGAGAGTAGGGAACTGCCAGGCATCAAATAAAACGAAAGGCT
CAGTCGAAAGACTGGGCCTTTCGTTTTATCTGTTGTTTGTCGGTGAACGCTCTCCTGAGTAGGACAAATC
CGCCGGGAGCGGATTTGAACGTTGCGAAGCAACGGCCCGGAGGGTGGCGGGCAGGACGCCCGCCATAAAC
TGCCAGGCATCAAATTAAGCAGAAGGCCATCCTGACGGATGGCCTTTTTGCGTTTCTACAAACTCTTTTG
TTTATTTTTCTAAATACATTCAAATATGTATCCGCTCATGAGACAATAACCCTGATAAATGCTTCAATAA
TATTGAAAAAGGAAGAGTATGAGTATTCAACATTTCCGTGTCGCCCTTATTCCCTTTTTTGCGGCATTTT
GCCTTCCTGTTTTTGCTCACCCAGAAACGCTGGTGAAAGTAAAAGATGCTGAAGATCAGTTGGGTGCAGC
AAACTATTAACTGGCGAACTACTTACTCTAGCTTCCCGGCAACAATTAATAGACTGGATGGAGGCGGATA
AAGTTGCAGGACCACTTCTGCGCTCGGCCCTTCCGGCTGGCTGGTTTATTGCTGATAAATCTGGAGCCGG
TGAGCGTGGGTCTCGCGGTATCATTGCAGCACTGGGGCCAGATGGTAAGCCCTCCCGTATCGTAGTTATC
TACACGACGGGGAGTCAGGCAACTATGGATGAACGAAATAGACAGATCGCTGAGATAGGTGCCTCACTGA
TTAAGCATTGGTAACTGTCAGACCAAGTTTACTCATATATACTTTAGATTGATT
[125 nt withheld, positions 1805-1929]
C
[141 nt withheld, positions 1931-2071]
CCTTTGACGTTGGAGTCCACGTTCTTT
[37 nt withheld, positions 2099-2135]
ACCCTATCTCGGGCTATTCTTTTGATTTATAAGGGATTTTGCCGATTTCGGCCTATTGGTTAAAAAATGA
GCTGATTTAACAAAAATTTAACGCGAATTTTAACAAAATATTAACGTTTACAATTTAAAAGGATCTAGGT
GAAGATCCTTTTTGATAATCTCATGACCAAAATCCCTTAACGTGAGTTTTCGTTCCACTGAGCGTCAGAC
CCCGTAGAAAAGATCAAAGGATCTTCTTGAGATCCTTTTTTTCTGCGCGTAATCTGCTGCTTGCAAACAA
AAAAACCACCGCTACCAGCGGTGGTTTGTTTGCCGGATCAAGAGCTACCAACTCTTTTTCCGAAGGTAAC
TGGCTTCAGCAGAGCGCAGATACCAAATACTGTCCTTCTAGTGTAGCCGTAGTTAGGCCACCACTTCAAG
AACTCTGTAGCACCGCCTACATACCTCGCTCTGCTAATCCTGTTACCAGTCAGGCATTTGAGAAGCACAC
GGTCACACTGCTTCCGGTAGTCAATAAACCGGTAAACCAGCAATAGACATAAGCGGCTATTTAACGACCC
TGCCCTGAACCGACGACCGGGTCGAATTTGCTTTCGAATTTCTGCCATTCATCCGCTTATTATCACTTAT
TCAGGCGTAGCAACCAGGCGTTTAAGGGCACCAATAACTGCCTTAAAAAAATTACGCCCCGCCCTGCCAC
TCATCGCAGTACTGTTGTAATTCATTAAGCATTCTGCCGACATGGAAGCCATCACAAACGGCATGATGAA
CCTGAATCGCCAGCGGCATCAGCACCTTGTCGCCTTGCGTATAATATTTGCCCATGGTGAAAACGGGGGC
GAAGAAGTTGTCCATATTGGCCACGTTTAAATCAAAACTGGTGAAACTCACCCAGGGATTGGCTGAGACG
AAAAACATATTCTCAATAAACCCTTTAGGGAAATAGGCCAGGTTTTCACCGTAACACGCCACATCTTGCG
AATATATGTGTAGAAACTGCCGGAAATCGTCGTGGTATTCACTCCAGAGCGATGAAAACGTTTCAGTTTG
CTCATGGAAAACGGTGTAACAAGGGTGAACACTATCCCATATCACCAGCTCACCGTCTTTCATTGCCATA
CGGAATTCCGGATGAGCATTCATCAGGCGGGCAAGAATGTGAATAAAGGCCGGATAAAACTTGTGCTTAT
TTTTCTTTACGGTCTTTAAAAAGGCCGTAATATCCAGCTGAACGGTCTGGTTATAGGTACATTGAGCAAC
TGACTGAAATGCCTCAAAATGTTCTTTACGATGCCATTGGGATATATCAACGGTGGTATATCCAGTGATT
TTTTTCTCCATTTTAGCTTCCTTAGCTCCTGAAAATCTCGATAACTCAAAAAATACGCCCGGTAGTGATC
TTATTTCATTATGGTGAAAGTTGGAACCTCTTACGTGCCGATCAACGTCTCATTTTCGCCAAAAGTTGGC
CCAGGGCTTCCCGGTATCAACAGGGACACCAGGATTTATTTATTCTGCGAAGTGATCTTCCGTCACAGGT
ATTTATTCGGCGCAAAGTGCGTCGGGTGATGCTGCCAACTTACTGATTTAGTGTATGATGGTGTTTTTGA
GGTGCTCCAGTGGCTTCTGTTTCTATCAGCTGTCCCTCCTGTTCAGCTACTGACGGGGTGGTGCGTAACG
GCAAAAGCACCGCCGGACATCAGCGCTAGTAGCGGAGTGTATACTGGCTTACTATGTTGGCACTGATGAG
GGTGTCAGTGAAGTGCTTCATGTGGCAGGAGAAAAAAGGCTGCACCGGTGCGTCAGCAGAATATGTGATA
CAGGATATATTCCGCTTCCTCGCTCACTGACTCGCTACGCTCGGTCGTTCGACTGCGGCGAGCGGAAATG
GCTTACGAACGGGGCGGAGATTTCCTGGAAGATGCCAGGAAGATACTTAACAGGGAAGTGAGAGGGCCGC
GGCAAAGCCGTTTTTCCATAGGCTCCGCCCCCCTGACAAGCATCACGAAATCTGACGCTCAAATCAGTGG
TGGCGAAACCCGACAGGACTATAAAGATACCAGGCGTTTCCCCCTGGCGGCTCCCTCGTGCGCTCTCCTG
TTCCTGCCTTTCGGTTTACCGGTGTCATTCCGCTGTTATGGCCGCGTTTGTCTCATTCCACGCCTGACAC
TCAGTTCCGGGTAGGCAGTTCGCTCCAAGCTGGACTGTATGCACGAACCCCCCGTTCAGTCCGACCGCTG
CGCCTTATCCGGTAACTATCGTCTTGAGTCCAACCCGGAAAGACATGCAAAAGCACCACTGGCAGCAGCC
ACTGGTAATTGATTTAGAGGAGTTAGTCTTGAAGTCATGCGCCGGTTAAGGCTAAACTGAAAGGACAAGT
TTTGGTGACTGCGCTCCTCCAAGCCAGTTACCTCGGTTCAAAGAGTTGGTAGCTCAGAGAACCTTCGAAA
AACCGCCCTGCAAGGCGGTTTTTTCGTTTTCAGAGCAAGAGATTACGCGCAGACCAAAACGATCTCAAGA
AGATCATCTTATTAATCAGATAAAATATTTCTAGGCTCATGAGCCCGAAGTGGCGAGCCCGATCTTCCCC
ATCGGTGATGTCGGCGATATAGGCGCCAGCAACCGCACCTGTGGCGCCGGTGATGCCGGCCACGATGCGT
CCGGCGTAGAGGATCTGCTCATGTTTGACAGCTTATCATCGATTCAGCTTTTCAGCCGCCGCCAGAACGT
CGTCCGGCTGATGCCTAAATAATTCGCCGCTGCTGTTTTATCGCCATTAAATTTCTCCAGTGCCTGTTGT
GGTGTCAGTAAGCGTGGAGCGGGAGTTTTCGCCGACTCGCGCGCCAGTTCCGGCAGTAGCAGCTGCAAAA
ATTGCGGCGTTAAATCCGGCGTCGGTTCCACACTTAAAAATAGCGCCAGTCGCTCCATCATATTGCGCAG
TTCACGAATATTGCCCGGCCAGTCGTAGTGCACCAGCACGGTTTCGCTTGCCTGTAATCCCTGGCGTAAT
GCGGCAGAAAACGGGGTGGAGAGCGCCGCCAGAGACACTTTCAAAAAGCTTTCCGCCAGTGGCAGAATAT
CCGCCACCCGCTCGCGCAGTGGTGGCAATTGCAGACGCAAAATACTCAGCCGATAAAACAGGTCACGGCG
AAACTGCCCTTGCCGCATATCTTCTTCCAGATTGCAGTGAGTGGCGCTAATGACCCGCACATCCACCGGA
ACAGGCTGATGCCCGCCGACGCGGGTGACCTCTTTTTCTTCCAGCACCCGCAGCAGCCGGGTCTGCAACG
GCAGCGGCATTTCGCCAATCTCATCGAGAAACAGCGTACCTCCGTGGGCGATTTCAAACAGCCCGGCGCG
ACCGCCGCGTCGCGAGCCGGTAAACGCCCCTTCCTCATAGCCAAACAGTTCTGCTTCCAGCAGCGATTCG
GCAATCGCCCCGCAGTTGACTGCAACAAACGGATGCGACTTTTTGCCCTGTCGCGCATCGTGGCGGGCAA
AATATTCCCGATGAATCGCCTGGGCCGCCAGCTCTTTGCCCGTCCCCGTTTCCCCCTCAATCAACACCGC
TGCACTGGAGCGGGCATACAGCAAAATAGTCTGCCGTACTTGTTCCATCTGTGGTGATTGACCGAGCATA
TCGCCCAGCACGTAACGAGTTCTCAGGGCGTTGCGGGTGGCATCGTGAGTGTTATGGCGTAACGACATGC
GCGTCATATCCAGCGCATCGCTGAACGCCTGGCGCACGGTGGCGGCGGAATAGATAAAAATTCCGGTCAT
TCCGGCTTCTTCTGCCAGATCGGTAATCAGCCCCGCGCCGACCACCGCTTCGGTGCCGTTAGCTTTTAGC
TCGTTAATCTGCCCGCGTGCGTCTTCTTCGGTAATGTAGCTACGTTGATCGAGGCGCAAATTAAAGGTTT
TTTGAAACGCCACCAGTGCCGGAATAGTTTCCTGATAAGTGACAACGCCGATAGAAGAGGTGAGTTTTCC
GGCTTTTGCCAGTGCCTGTAACACATCGTAGCCGCTCGGTTTAATCAAAATAACTGGCACTGACAGGCGG
CTTTTCAGGTACGCGCCGTTAGATCCAGCGGCGATGATGGCGTCACAGCGTTCGTTTGCCAGTTTCTTGT
GGATGTAGGTCACCGCTTTTTCAAAGCCAAGCTGGATAGGGGTAATGTTCGCCAGGTGATCAAACTCGAG
GCTGATATCGCGAAACAGCTCGAACAGGCGCGTTACAGATACCGTCCAGATAACCGGTTTGTCGTCATTA
AGCCGTGGTGGATGTGCCATAGCGCACCGCAAAGTTAAGAAACCGAATATTGGGTTTAGTCTTGTTTCAT
AATTGTTGCAATGAAACGCGGTGAAACATTGCCTGAAACGTTAACTGAAACGCATATTTGCGGATTAGTT
CATGACTTTATCTCTAACAAATTGAAATTAAACATTTAATTTTATTAAGGCAATTGTGGCACACCCCTTG
CTTTGTCTTTATCAACGCAAATAACAAGTTGATAACAAG
